>Addgene plasmid #163305 | p8126 MSCV-P C-FlagHA 16E7 R77S | addgene full sequence | sequence record 320722 | Addgene NGS Result
TAATACGACTCACTATAGGGAGACCCAAGCTGGCTAGTTAAGCTATCAACAAGTTTGTACAAAAAAGTTG
GCACCATGCATGGAGATACACCTACATTGCATGAATATATGTTAGATTTGCAACCAGAGACAACTGATCT
CTACTGTTATGAGCAATTAAATGACAGCTCAGAGGAGGAGGATGAAATAGATGGTCCAGCTGGACAAGCA
GAACCGGACAGAGCCCATTACAATATTGTAACCTTTTGTTGCAAGTGTGACTCTACGCTTCGGTTGTGCG
TACAAAGCACACACGTAGACATTAGCACTTTGGAAGACCTGTTAATGGGCACACTAGGAATTGTGTGCCC
CATCTGTTCTCAGAAACCACCAACTTTCTTGTACAAAGTGGTTGATCTAGAGGGCCCGCGGTTCGAACTC
GAGGACTACAAGGACGACGATGACAAGTCGGCCGCTGGAGGATACCCCTACGACGTGCCCGACTACGCCT
AGAATTCTACCGGGTAGGGGAGGCGCTTTTCCCAAGGCAGTCTGGAGCATGCGCTTTAGCAGCCCCGCTG
GGCACTTGGCGCTACACAAGTGGCCTCTGGCCTCGCACACATTCCACATCCACCGGTAGGCGCCAACCGG
CTCCGTTCTTTGGTGGCCCCTTCGCGCCACCTTCTACTCCTCCCCTAGTCAGGAAGTTCCCCCCCGCCCC
GCAGCTCGCGTCGTGCAGGACGTGACAAATGGAAGTAGCACGTCTCACTAGTCTCGTGCAGATGGACAGC
ACCGCTGAGCAATGGAAGCGGGTAGGCCTTTGGGGCAGCGGCCAATAGCAGCTTTGCTCCTTCGCTTTCT
GGGCTCAGAGGCTGGGAAGGGGTGGGTCCGGGGGCGGGCTCAGGGGCGGGCTCAGGGGCGGGGCGGGCGC
CCGAAGGTCCTCCGGAGGCCCGGCATTCTGCACGCTTCAAAAGCGCACGTCTGCCGCGCTGTTCTCCTCT
TCCTCATCTCCGGGCCTTTCGACCTGCAGCCCAAGCTTACCATGACCGAGTACAAGCCCACGGTGCGCCT
CGCCACCCGCGACGACGTCCCCAGGGCCGTACGCACCCTCGCCGCCGCGTTCGCCGACTACCCCGCCACG
CGCCACACCGTCGATCCGGACCGCCACATCGAGCGGGTCACCGAGCTGCAAGAACTCTTCCTCACGCGCG
TCGGGCTCGACATCGGCAAGGTGTGGGTCGCGGACGACGGCGCCGCGGTGGCGGTCTGGACCACGCCGGA
GAGCGTCGAAGCGGGGGCGGTGTTCGCCGAGATCGGCCCGCGCATGGCCGAGTTGAGCGGTTCCCGGCTG
GCCGCGCAGCAACAGATGGAAGGCCTCCTGGCGCCGCACCGGCCCAAGGAGCCCGCGTGGTTCCTGGCCA
CCGTCGGCGTCTCGCCCGACCACCAGGGCAAGGGTCTGGGCAGCGCCGTCGTGCTCCCCGGAGTGGAGGC
GGCCGAGCGCGCCGGGGTGCCCGCCTTCCTGGAGACCTCCGCGCCCCGCAACCTCCCCTTCTACGAGCGG
CTCGGCTTCACCGTCACCGCCGACGTCGAGGTGCCCGAAGGACCGCGCACCTGGTGCATGACCCGCAAGC
CCGGTGCCTGACGCCCGCCCCACGACCCGCAGCGCCCGACCGAAAGGAGCGCACGACCCCATGCATCGAT
AAAATAAAAGATTTTATTTAGTCTCCAGAAAAAGGGGGGAATGAAAGACCCCACCTGTAGGTTTGGCAAG
CTAGCTTAAGTAACGCCATTTTGCAAGGCATGGAAAATACATAACTGAGAATAGAGAAGTTCAGATCAAG
GTTAGGAACAGAGAGACAGCAGAATATGGGCCAAACAGGATATCTGTGGTAAGCAGTTCCTGCCCCGGCT
CAGGGCCAAGAACAGATGGTCCCCAGATGCGGTCCCGCCCTCAGCAGTTTCTAGAGAACCATCAGATGTT
TCCAGGGTGCCCCAAGGACCTGAAATGACCCTGTGCCTTATTTGAACTAACCAATCAGTTCGCTTCTCGC
TTCTGTTCGCGCGCTTCTGCTCCCCGAGCTCAATAAAAGAGCCCACAACCCCTCACTCGGCGCGCCAGTC
CTCCGATAGACTGCGTCGCCCGGGTACCCGTGTATCCAATAAACCCTCTTGCAGTTGCATCCGACTTGTG
GTCTCGCTGTTCCTTGGGAGGGTCTCCTCTGAGTGATTGACTACCCGTCAGCGGGGGTCTTTCATGGGTA
ACAGTTTCTTGAAGTTGGAGAACAACATTCTGAGGGTAGGAGTCGAATATTAAGTAATCCTGACTCAATT
AGCCACTGTTTTGAATCCACATACTCCAATACTCCTGAAATAGTTCATTATGGACAGCGCAGAAAGAGCT
GGGGAGAATTGTGAAATTGTTATCCGCTCACAATTCCACACAACATACGAGCCGGAAGCATAAAGTGTAA
AGCCTGGGGTGCCTAATGAGTGAGCTAACTCACATTAATTGCGTTGCGCTCACTGCCCGCTTTCCAGTCG
GGAAACCTGTCGTGCCAGCTGCATTAATGAATCGGCCAACGCGCGGGGAGAGGCGGTTTGCGTATTGGGC
GCTCTTCCGCTTCCTCGCTCACTGACTCGCTGCGCTCGGTCGTTCGGCTGCGGCGAGCGGTATCAGCTCA
CTCAAAGGCGGTAATACGGTTATCCACAGAATCAGGGGATAACGCAGGAAAGAACATGTGAGCAAAAGGC
CAGCAAAAGGCCAGGAACCGTAAAAAGGCCGCGTTGCTGGCGTTTTTCCATAGGCTCCGCCCCCCTGACG
AGCATCACAAAAATCGACGCTCAAGTCAGAGGTGGCGAAACCCGACAGGACTATAAAGATACCAGGCGTT
TCCCCTTGGAAGCTCCCTCGTGCGCTCTCCTGTTCCGACCCTGCCGCTTACCGGATACCTGTCCGCCTTT
CTCCCTTCGGGAAGCGTGGCGCTTTCTCATAGCTCACGCTGTAGGTATCTCAGTTCGGTGTAGGTCGTTC
GCTCCAAGCTGGGCTGTGTGCACGAACCCCCCGTTCAGCCCGACCGCTGCGCCTTATCCGGTAACTATCG
TCTTGAGTCCAACCCGGTAAGACACGACTTATCGCCACTGGCAGCAGCCACTGGTAACAGGATTAGCAGA
GCGAGGTATGTAGGCGGTGCTACAGAGTTCTTGAAGTGGTGGCCTAACTACGGCTACACTAGAAGAACAG
TATTTGGTATCTGCGCTCTGCTGAAGCCAGTTACCTTCGGAAAAAGAGTTGGTAGCTCTTGATCCGGCAA
ACAAACCACCGCTGGTAGCGGTGGTTTTTTTGTTTGCAAGCAGCAGATTACGCGCAGAAAAAAAGGATCT
CAAGAAGATCCTTTGATCTTTTCTACGGGGTCTGACGCTCAGTGGAACGAAAACTCACGTTAAGGGATTT
TGGTCATGAGATTATCAAAAAGGATCTTCACCTAGATCCTTTTAAATTAAAAATGAAGTTTTAAATCAAT
CTAAAGTATATATGAGTAAACTTGGTCTGACAGTTACCAATGCTTAATCAGTGAGGCACCTATCTCAGCG
ATCTGTCTATTTCGTTCATCCATAGTTGCCTGACTCCCCGTCGTGTAGATAACTACGATACGGGAGGGCT
TACCATCTGGCCCCAGTGCTGCAATGATACCGCGAGACCCACGCTCACCGGCTCCAGATTTATCAGCAAT
AAACCAGCCAGCCGGAAGGGCCGAGCGCAGAAGTGGTCCTGCAACTTTATCCGCCTCCATCCAGTCTATT
AATTGTTGCCGGGAAGCTAGAGTAAGTAGTTCGCCAGTTAATAGTTTGCGCAACGTTGTTGCCATTGCTA
CAGGCATCGTGGTGTCACGCTCGTCGTTTGGTATGGCTTCATTCAGCTCCGGTTCCCAACGATCAAGGCG
AGTTACATGATCCCCCATGTTGTGCAAAAAAGCGGTTAGCTCCTTCGGTCCTCCGATCGTTGTCAGAAGT
AAGTTGGCCGCAGTGTTATCACTCATGGTTATGGCAGCACTGCATAATTCTCTTACTGTCATGCCATCCG
TAAGATGCTTTTCTGTGACTGGTGAGTACTCAACCAAGTCATTCTGAGAATAGTGTATGCGGCGACCGAG
TTGCTCTTGCCCGGCGTCAATACGGGATAATACCGCGCCACATAGCAGAACTTTAAAAGTGCTCATCATT
GGAAAACGTTCTTCGGGGCGAAAACTCTCAAGGATCTTACCGCTGTTGAGATCCAGTTCGATGTAACCCA
CTCGTGCACCCAACTGATCTTCAGCATCTTTTACTTTCACCAGCGTTTCTGGGTGAGCAAAAACAGGAAG
GCAAAATGCCGCAAAAAAGGGAATAAGGGCGACACGGAAATGTTGAATACTCATACTCTTCCTTTTTCAA
TATTATTGAAGCATTTATCAGGGTTATTGTCTCATGAGCGGATACATATTTGAATGTATTTAGAAAAATA
AACAAATAGGGGTTCCGCGCACATTTCCCCGAAAAGTGCCACCTGACGTCTAAGAAACCATTATTATCAT
GACATTAACCTATAAAAATAGGCGTATCACGAGGCCCTTTCGTCTCGCGCGTTTCGGTGATGACGGTGAA
AACCTCTGACACATGCAGCTCCCGGAGACGGTCACAGCTTGTCTGTAAGCGGATGCCGGGAGCAGACAAG
CCCGTCAGGGCGCGTCAGCGGGTGTTGGCGGGTGTCGGGGCTGGCTTAACTATGCGGCATCAGAGCAGAT
TGTACTGAGAGTGCACCATATGCGGTGTGAAATACCGCACAGATGCGTAAGGAGAAAATACCGCATCAGG
CGCCATTCGCCATTCAGGCTGCGCAACTGTTGGGAAGGGCGATCGGTGCGGGCCTCTTCGCTATTACGCC
AGCTGGCGAAAGGGGGATGTGCTGCAAGGCGATTAAGTTGGGTAACGCCAGGGTTTTCCCAGTCACGACG
TTGTAAAACGACGGCGCAAGGAATGGTGCATGCAAGGAGATGGCGCCCAACAGTCCCCCGGCCACGGGGC
CTGCCACCATACCCACGCCGAAACAAGCGCTCATGAGCCCGAAGTGGCGAGCCCGATCTTCCCCATCGGT
GATGTCGGCGATATAGGCGCCAGCAACCGCACCTGTGGCGCCGGTGATGCCGGCCACGATGCGTCCGGCG
TAGAGGCGATTAGTCCAATTTGTTAAAGACAGGATATCAGTGGTCCAGGCTCTAGTTTTGACTCAACAAT
ATCACCAGCTGAAGCCTATAGAGTACGAGCCATAGATAAAATAAAAGATTTTATTTAGTCTCCAGAAAAA
GGGGGGAATGAAAGACCCCACCTGTAGGTTTGGCAAGCTAGCTTAAGTAACGCCATTTTGCAAGGCATGG
AAAATACATAACTGAGAATAGAGAAGTTCAGATCAAGGTTAGGAACAGAGAGACAGCAGAATATGGGCCA
AACAGGATATCTGTGGTAAGCAGTTCCTGCCCCGGCTCAGGGCCAAGAACAGATGGTCCCCAGATGCGGT
CCCGCCCTCAGCAGTTTCTAGAGAACCATCAGATGTTTCCAGGGTGCCCCAAGGACCTGAAATGACCCTG
TGCCTTATTTGAACTAACCAATCAGTTCGCTTCTCGCTTCTGTTCGCGCGCTTCTGCTCCCCGAGCTCAA
TAAAAGAGCCCACAACCCCTCACTCGGCGCGCCAGTCCTCCGATAGACTGCGTCGCCCGGGTACCCGTAT
TCCCAATAAAGCCTCTTGCTGTTTGCATCCGAATCGTGGACTCGCTGATCCTTGGGAGGGTCTCCTCAGA
TTGATTGACTGCCCACCTCGGGGGTCTTTCATTTGGAGGTTCCACCGAGATTTGGAGACCCCTGCCCAGG
GACCACCGACCCCCCCGCCGGGAGGTAAGCTGGCCAGCGGTCGTTTCGTGTCTGTCTCTGTCTTTGTGCG
TGTTTGTGCCGGCATCTAATGTTTGCGCCTGCGTCTGTACTAGTTAGCTAACTAGCTCTGTATCTGGCGG
ACCCGTGGTGGAACTGACGAGTTCTGAACACCCGGCCGCAACCCTGGGAGACGTCCCAGGGACTTTGGGG
GCCGTTTTTGTGGCCCGACCTGAGGAAGGGAGTCGATGTGGAATCCGACCCCGTCAGGATATGTGGTTCT
GGTAGGAGACGAGAACCTAAAACAGTTCCCGCCTCCGTCTGAATTTTTGCTTTCGGTTTGGAACCGAAGC
CGCGCGTCTTGTCTGCTGCAGCGCTGCAGCATCGTTCTGTGTTGTCTCTGTCTGACTGTGTTTCTGTATT
TGTCTGAAAATTAGGGCCAGACTGTTACCACTCCCTTAAGTTTGACCTTAGGTCACTGGAAAGATGTCGA
GCGGATCGCTCACAACCAGTCGGTAGATGTCAAGAAGAGACGTTGGGTTACCTTCTGCTCTGCAGAATGG
CCAACCTTTAACGTCGGATGGCCGCGAGACGGCACCTTTAACCGAGACCTCATCACCCAGGTTAAGATCA
AGGTCTTTTCACCTGGCCCGCATGGACACCCAGACCAGGTCCCCTACATCGTGACCTGGGAAGCCTTGGC
TTTTGACCCCCCTCCCTGGGTCAAGCCCTTTGTACACCCTAAGCCTCCGCCTCCTCTTCCTCCATCCGCC
CCGTCTCTCCCCCTTGAACCTCCTCGTTCGACCCCGCCTCGATCCTCCCTTTATCCAGCCCTCACTCCTT
CTCTAGGCGCCGGAATTAGATC
Features (pLannotate 1.2.2; 23 found; start..end, strand, type, name):
      1..19      +  promoter       T7 promoter: promoter for bacteriophage T7 RNA polymerase
     50..67      +  protein_bind   attB1 (fragment): mutant version of attB; core recombination site for the Gateway® BP reaction BP Clonase™
     76..369     +  CDS            E7: VE7_HPV16 - Experimental evidence at protein level: Swiss-Prot protein existence level 1. Plays a role in viral genome replication by driving entry of quiescent cells into the cell cycle. Stimulation of progression from G1 to S phase allows the virus to efficiently use the cellular DNA replicating machinery to achieve viral genome replication. E7 protein has both transforming and trans-activating activities. Induces the disassembly of the E2F1 transcription factor from RB1, with subsequent transcriptional activation of E2F1-regulated S-phase genes. Interferes with host histone deacetylation me
    374..391     -  protein_bind   attB2 (fragment): mutant version of attB; core recombination site for the Gateway® BP reaction BP Clonase™
    427..447     +  CDS            FLAG (fragment): FLAG® epitope tag, followed by an enterokinase cleavage site
    502..1001    +  promoter       PGK promoter: mouse phosphoglycerate kinase 1 promoter
   1022..1621    +  CDS            PuroR: puromycin N-acetyltransferase; pac from Streptomyces alboniger; confers resistance to puromycin
   1721..2235    +  LTR            3' LTR: 3' long terminal repeat from murine embryonic stem cell virus
   2397..2413    -  protein_bind   lac operator: The lac repressor binds to the lac operator to inhibit transcription in E. coli. This inhibition can be relieved by adding lactose or isopropyl-β-D-thiogalactopyranoside (IPTG). lac repressor encoded by lacI
   2421..2451    -  promoter       lac promoter: promoter for the E. coli lac operon
   2466..2487    -  protein_bind   CAP binding site: CAP binding activates transcription in the presence of cAMP. E. coli catabolite activator protein
   2500..2592    -  CDS            lacI (fragment): lac repressor; lacI; The lac repressor binds to the lac operator to inhibit transcription in E. coli. This inhibition can be relieved by adding lactose or isopropyl-β-D-thiogalactopyranoside (IPTG).
   2775..3363    -  rep_origin     ori: high-copy-number ColE1/pMB1/pBR322/pUC origin of replication
   3534..4394    -  CDS            AmpR: β-lactamase; bla; confers resistance to ampicillin, carbenicillin, and related antibiotics
   4395..4499    -  promoter       AmpR promoter: bla
   4594..4629    +  CDS            rop (fragment): Rop protein, which maintains plasmids at low copy number; rop
   4731..4830    +  misc_feature   bom (fragment): basis of mobility region from pBR322
   4836..4985    -  CDS            lacZα (fragment): LacZα fragment of β-galactosidase; lacZ fragment
   4985..5186    -  CDS            TcR (fragment): tetracycline efflux protein; tet; confers resistance to tetracycline
   5187..5285    +  CDS            env (fragment): murine leukemia virus gPr80 envelope polyprotein precursor; env; proteolytically cleaved into gp70SU and p15TM subunits
   5327..5843    +  LTR            5' LTR: 5' long terminal repeat from murine embryonic stem cell virus
   5907..6248    +  misc_feature   MESV Ψ: packaging signal of murine embryonic stem cell virus
   6315..6731    +  CDS            gag (truncated): truncated Moloney murine leukemia virus (MMLV) gag gene lacking the start codon
