[The description below was written by a language model from this plasmid's Addgene catalogue record and pLannotate feature annotations shown in this document.]
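Description:
p8126 MSCV-P C-FlagHA 16E7 R77S is a 6.7 kb murine stem cell virus (MSCV) retroviral vector for stable expression of a point mutant of the human papillomavirus type 16 E7 oncoprotein in mammalian cells. It is propagated in E. coli through a high-copy ColE1/pUC-type origin and selected with ampicillin via the β-lactamase gene. The backbone also carries short, non-functional remnants of lacI, lacZα, rop, bom, a tetracycline resistance gene and MLV env, along with a lac promoter/operator, all left over from earlier cloning vectors.

The retroviral unit consists of the 5′ and 3′ LTRs, the MESV Ψ packaging signal and a truncated gag segment lacking its start codon. Together these let the transcript be packaged into virions when the viral proteins are supplied in trans, and then integrated into target cell genomes. The 294 bp E7 open reading frame carrying the R77S substitution was introduced by Gateway recombination and is flanked by attB1 and attB2 fragments. It is transcribed from the 5′ LTR and, according to the record, fused at its C terminus to a tandem Flag-HA tag. The feature table detects only a FLAG fragment downstream of attB2 and does not annotate the HA portion. A T7 promoter lies just upstream of the insert. Downstream, a mouse PGK promoter drives puromycin N-acetyltransferase, so transduced cells can be selected with puromycin.

The stated purpose is simply expression of HPV16 E7 R77S. The associated publication concerns a conserved C-terminal E7 residue that mediates PTPN14 binding and repression of epithelial differentiation, suggesting the mutant is used to probe that interaction, with the epitope tags suited to detection or affinity purification.
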