Addgene plasmid #163305: p8126 MSCV-P C-FlagHA 16E7 R77S
Purpose: Expresses HPV16 E7 R77S
Depositing lab: Elizabeth White. Depositing organization: University of Pennsylvania. Publication: A Conserved Amino Acid in the C Terminus of Human Papillomavirus E7 Mediates Binding to PTPN14 and Repression of Epithelial Differentiation. Hatterschide J, Brantly AC, Grace M, Munger K, White EA. J Virol. 2020 Aug 17;94(17). pii: JVI.01024-20. doi: 10.1128/JVI.01024-20. Print 2020 Aug 17. PubMed 32581101.
Backbone
  Vector backbone: MSCV
  Vector type: Retroviral
  Selectable markers: Puromycin
Growth in bacteria
  Bacterial resistance: Ampicillin, 100 μg/mL
  Growth temperature: 37°C
  Growth strain: NEB Stable
  Copy number: High Copy
Gene/Insert
  Gene/Insert name: HPV16 E7 R77S
  Species: Human papillomavirus type 16
  Insert size (bp): 294
  Mutation: R77S
  Promoter: MSCV LTR
  Tag / fusion protein: FlagHA (C terminal on insert)
  Cloning method: Gateway Cloning
  Sequencing primers: 5′ pLXSN
Terms and licenses: Academic/Nonprofit Terms; Industry Terms: Not Available to Industry
How to cite: p8126 MSCV-P C-FlagHA 16E7 R77S was a gift from Elizabeth White (Addgene plasmid # 163305 ; http://n2t.net/addgene:163305 ; RRID:Addgene_163305)
